Addgene plasmid #123713: MTK2_021
Purpose: Encodes truncated pCMV as a Type 2 part to be used in the MTK system
Depositing lab: Hana El-Samad. Depositing organization: University of California, San Francisco (UCSF). Publication: A Toolkit for Rapid Modular Construction of Biological Circuits in Mammalian Cells. Fonseca JP, Bonny AR, Kumar GR, Ng AH, Town J, Wu QC, Aslankoohi E, Chen SY, Dods G, Harrigan P, Osimiri LC, Kistler AL, El-Samad H. ACS Synth Biol. 2019 Nov 15;8(11):2593-2606. doi: 10.1021/acssynbio.9b00322. Epub 2019 Nov 5. PubMed 31686495.
Backbone
  Vector backbone: MTK0_027
  Vector type: Mammalian Expression
Growth in bacteria
  Bacterial resistance: Chloramphenicol, 25 μg/mL
  Growth temperature: 37°C
  Growth strain: DH5alpha
  Copy number: Unknown
Gene/Insert
  Gene/Insert name: pCMV-F
  Cloning method: Restriction Enzyme; 5′ cloning site BsmBI (destroyed during cloning); 3′ cloning site BsmBI (destroyed during cloning)
Terms and licenses: Academic/Nonprofit Terms; Industry Terms: Not Available to Industry
Depositor comments: Type 2 parts are promoters in the MTK. Promotor sequence from https://doi.org/10.1016/j.ab.2012.06.001 Please visit https://www.biorxiv.org/content/10.1101/506188v2 for BioRxiv preprint
How to cite: MTK2_021 was a gift from Hana El-Samad (Addgene plasmid # 123713 ; http://n2t.net/addgene:123713 ; RRID:Addgene_123713)
