[The description below was written by a language model from this plasmid's Addgene catalogue record and pLannotate feature annotations shown in this document.]
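Description:
MTK2_021 is a small (about 1.8 kb) part plasmid from the Mammalian Toolkit (MTK), a modular, hierarchical cloning system for building genetic circuits in mammalian cells. It is built on the MTK0_027 part-entry backbone and, although catalogued as a mammalian expression vector, it is not an expression construct in its own right: it stores a single promoter part in E. coli. Propagation relies on a high-copy ColE1/pUC-type origin of replication, and selection is by chloramphenicol through the cat gene (chloramphenicol acetyltransferase), which is driven by its native cat promoter and followed by a minimal phage lambda t0 terminator. The annotated sequence contains no mammalian selection marker, coding sequence or polyadenylation signal.

The payload is pCMV-F, a truncated version of the human cytomegalovirus immediate early promoter, stored as a Type 2 part, the category the MTK reserves for promoters. The feature annotation recognises a short segment of roughly 50 bp as matching the CMVd2 truncation, a CMV variant described as giving moderately reduced expression relative to the full-length promoter. Whether pCMV-F behaves identically is not stated in the record. The insert was introduced through BsmBI sites that were destroyed during cloning, as is typical when a part is domesticated into an entry vector with a type IIS enzyme.

In use, the promoter part is intended to be combined with other MTK part types to assemble complete mammalian transcriptional units. A truncated CMV variant of this kind offers an alternative expression strength to the full-length promoter when tuning gene levels in synthetic circuits.
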