Features (pLannotate 1.2.2; 5 found; start..end, strand, type, name):
     89..677     +  rep_origin     ori: high-copy-number ColE1/pMB1/pBR322/pUC origin of replication
    844..895     +  promoter       CMVd2 promoter: truncated human cytomegalovirus (CMV) immediate early promoter that yields moderately reduced expression relative to the full-length promoter
    956..990     -  terminator     lambda t0 terminator: minimal transcription terminator from phage lambda (Scholtissek and Grosse, 1987)
   1064..1720    -  CDS            cat: CAT_ECOLX - Experimental evidence at protein level: Swiss-Prot protein existence level 1. This enzyme is an effector of chloramphenicol resistance in bacteria. From Escherichia coli. This protein is used as a marker in many commonly used cloning vectors, such as pACYC184.
   1721..5       -  promoter       cat promoter (across the origin): promoter of the E. coli cat gene encoding chloramphenicol acetyltransferase
>Addgene plasmid #123713 | MTK2_021 | addgene full sequence | sequence record 248643 | Addgene NGS Result
GTGCCCGATCAATCATGACCAAAATCCCTTAACGTGAGTTTTCGTTCCACTGAGCGTCAGACCCCGTAGA
AAAGATCAAAGGATCTTCTTGAGATCCTTTTTTTCTGCGCGTAATCTGCTGCTTGCAAACAAAAAAACCA
CCGCTACCAGCGGTGGTTTGTTTGCCGGATCAAGAGCTACCAACTCTTTTTCCGAAGGTAACTGGCTTCA
GCAGAGCGCAGATACCAAATACTGTTCTTCTAGTGTAGCCGTAGTTAGGCCACCACTTCAAGAACTCTGT
AGCACCGCCTACATACCTCGCTCTGCTAATCCTGTTACCAGTGGCTGCTGCCAGTGGCGATAAGTCGTGT
CTTACCGGGTTGGACTCAAGACGATAGTTACCGGATAAGGCGCAGCGGTCGGGCTGAACGGGGGGTTCGT
GCACACAGCCCAGCTTGGAGCGAACGACCTACACCGAACTGAGATACCTACAGCGTGAGCTATGAGAAAG
CGCCACGCTTCCCGAAGGGAGAAAGGCGGACAGGTATCCGGTAAGCGGCAGGGTCGGAACAGGAGAGCGC
ACGAGGGAGCTTCCAGGGGGAAACGCCTGGTATCTTTATAGTCCTGTCGGGTTTCGCCACCTCTGACTTG
AGCGTCGATTTTTGTGATGCTCGTCAGGGGGGCGGAGCCTATGGAAAAACGCCAGCAACGCGGCCTTTTT
ACGGTTCCTGGCCTTTTGCTGGCCTTTTGCTCACATGTTCTTTCCTGCGTTATCCCCTGATTCTGTGGAT
AACCGTAGTCGGTCTCAAACGGGCACCAAAATCAACGGGACTTTCCAAAATGTCGTAACAACTCCGCCCC
ATTGACGCAAATGGGCGGTAGGCGTGTACGGTGGGAGGTCTATATAAGCAGAGCTGGTTTAGTGAACCGT
CAGATCCGCTAGCGCTACCGGTCGCCACTATGTGAGACCAGACCAATAAAAAACGCCCGGCGGCAACCGA
GCGTTCTGAACAAATCCAGATGGAGTTCTGAGGTCATTACTGGATCTATCAACAGGAGTCCAAGCGAGCT
CGATATCAAATTACGCCCCGCCCTGCCACTCATCGCAGTACTGTTGTAATTCATTAAGCATTCTGCCGAC
ATGGAAGCCATCACAAACGGCATGATGAACCTGAATCGCCAGCGGCATCAGCACCTTGTCGCCTTGCGTA
TAATATTTGCCCATGGTGAAAACGGGGGCGAAGAAGTTGTCCATATTGGCCACGTTTAAATCAAAACTGG
TGAAACTCACCCAGGGATTGGCTGAAACGAAAAACATATTCTCAATAAACCCTTTAGGGAAATAGGCCAG
GTTTTCACCGTAACACGCCACATCTTGCGAATATATGTGTAGAAACTGCCGGAAATCGTCGTGGTATTCA
CTCCAGAGCGATGAAAACGTTTCAGTTTGCTCATGGAAAACGGTGTAACAAGGGTGAACACTATCCCATA
TCACCAGCTCACCGTCTTTCATTGCCATACGAAATTCCGGATGAGCATTCATCAGGCGGGCAAGAATGTG
AATAAAGGCCGGATAAAACTTGTGCTTATTTTTCTTTACGGTCTTTAAAAAGGCCGTAATATCCAGCTGA
ACGGTCTGGTTATAGGTACATTGAGCAACTGACTGAAATGCCTCAAAATGTTCTTTACGATGCCATTGGG
ATATATCAACGGTGGTATATCCAGTGATTTTTTTCTCCATTTTAGCTTCCTTAGCTCCTGAAAATCTCGA
TAACTCAAAAAATACGCCCGGTAGTGATCTTATTTCATTATGGTGAAAGTTGGAACCTCTTAC
